>Addgene plasmid #116147 | pHAGE-BRAF-G464R | addgene full sequence | sequence record 250584 | Addgene NGS Result
GGCTCCGGTGCCCGTCAGTGGGCAGAGCGCACATCGCCCACAGTCCCCGAGAAGTTGGGGGGAGGGGTCG
GCAATTGAACCGGTGCCTAGAGAAGGTGGCGCGGGGTAAACTGGGAAAGTGATGTCGTGTACTGGCTCCG
CCTTTTTCCCGAGGGTGGGGGAGAACCGTATATAAGTGCAGTAGTCGCCGTGAACGTTCTTTTTCGCAAC
GGGTTTGCCGCCAGAACACAGGTAAGTGCCGTGTGTGGTTCCCGCGGGCCTGGCCTCTTTACGGGTTATG
GCCCTTGCGTGCCTTGAATTACTTCCACCTGGCTGCAGTACGTGATTCTTGATCCCGAGCTTCGGGTTGG
AAGTGGGTGGGAGAGTTCGAGGCCTTGCGCTTAAGGAGCCCCTTCGCCTCGTGCTTGAGTTGAGGCCTGG
CCTGGGCGCTGGGGCCGCCGCGTGCGAATCTGGTGGCACCTTCGCGCCTGTCTCGCTGCTTTCGATAAGT
CTCTAGCCATTTAAAATTTTTGATGACCTGCTGCGACGCTTTTTTTCTGGCAAGATAGTCTTGTAAATGC
GGGCCAAGATCTGCACACTGGTATTTCGGTTTTTGGGGCCGCGGGCGGCGACGGGGCCCGTGCGTCCCAG
CGCACATGTTCGGCGAGGCGGGGCCTGCGAGCGCGGCCACCGAGAATCGGACGGGGGTAGTCTCAAGCTG
GCCGGCCTGCTCTGGTGCCTGGCCTCGCGCCGCCGTGTATCGCCCCGCCCTGGGCGGCAAGGCTGGCCCG
GTCGGCACCAGTTGCGTGAGCGGAAAGATGGCCGCTTCCCGGCCCTGCTGCAGGGAGCTCAAAATGGAGG
ACGCGGCGCTCGGGAGAGCGGGCGGGTGAGTCACCCACACAAAGGAAAAGGGCCTTTCCGTCCTCAGCCG
TCGCTTCATGTGACTCCACGGAGTACCGGGCGCCGTCCAGGCACCTCGATTAGTTCTCGAGCTTTTGGAG
TACGTCGTCTTTAGGTTGGGGGGAGGGGTTTTATGCGATGGAGTTTCCCCACACTGAGTGGGTGGAGACT
GAAGTTAGGCCAGCTTGGCACTTGATGTAATTCTCCTTGGAATTTGCCCTTTTTGAGTTTGGATCTTGGT
TCATTCTCAAGCCTCAGACAGTGGTTCAAAGTTTTTTTCTTCCATTTCAGGTGTCGTGAAGCGGCCCTGC
AGATATCAACAAGTTTGTACAAAAAAGCAGGCACCATGGCGGCGCTGAGCGGTGGCGGTGGTGGCGGCGC
GGAGCCGGGCCAGGCTCTGTTCAACGGGGACATGGAGCCCGAGGCCGGCGCCGGCGCCGGCGCCGCGGCC
TCTTCGGCTGCGGACCCTGCCATTCCGGAGGAGGTGTGGAATATCAAACAAATGATTAAGTTGACACAGG
AACATATAGAGGCCCTATTGGACAAATTTGGTGGGGAGCATAATCCACCATCAATATATCTGGAGGCCTA
TGAAGAATACACCAGCAAGCTAGATGCACTCCAACAAAGAGAACAACAGTTATTGGAATCTCTGGGGAAC
GGAACTGATTTTTCTGTTTCTAGCTCTGCATCAATGGATACCGTTACATCTTCTTCCTCTTCTAGCCTTT
CAGTGCTACCTTCATCTCTTTCAGTTTTTCAAAATCCCACAGATGTGGCACGGAGCAACCCCAAGTCACC
ACAAAAACCTATCGTTAGAGTCTTCCTGCCCAACAAACAGAGGACAGTGGTACCTGCAAGGTGTGGAGTT
ACAGTCCGAGACAGTCTAAAGAAAGCACTGATGATGAGAGGTCTAATCCCAGAGTGCTGTGCTGTTTACA
GAATTCAGGATGGAGAGAAGAAACCAATTGGTTGGGACACTGATATTTCCTGGCTTACTGGAGAAGAATT
GCATGTGGAAGTGTTGGAGAATGTTCCACTTACAACACACAACTTTGTACGAAAAACGTTTTTCACCTTA
GCATTTTGTGACTTTTGTCGAAAGCTGCTTTTCCAGGGTTTCCGCTGTCAAACATGTGGTTATAAATTTC
ACCAGCGTTGTAGTACAGAAGTTCCACTGATGTGTGTTAATTATGACCAACTTGATTTGCTGTTTGTCTC
CAAGTTCTTTGAACACCACCCAATACCACAGGAAGAGGCGTCCTTAGCAGAGACTGCCCTAACATCTGGA
TCATCCCCTTCCGCACCCGCCTCGGACTCTATTGGGCCCCAAATTCTCACCAGTCCGTCTCCTTCAAAAT
CCATTCCAATTCCACAGCCCTTCCGACCAGCAGATGAAGATCATCGAAATCAATTTGGGCAACGAGACCG
ATCCTCATCAGCTCCCAATGTGCATATAAACACAATAGAACCTGTCAATATTGATGACTTGATTAGAGAC
CAAGGATTTCGTGGTGATGGAGGATCAACCACAGGTTTGTCTGCTACCCCCCCTGCCTCATTACCTGGCT
CACTAACTAACGTGAAAGCCTTACAGAAATCTCCAGGACCTCAGCGAGAAAGGAAGTCATCTTCATCCTC
AGAAGACAGGAATCGAATGAAAACACTTGGTAGACGGGACTCGAGTGATGATTGGGAGATTCCTGATGGG
CAGATTACAGTGGGACAAAGAATTAGATCTGGATCATTTGGAACAGTCTACAAGGGAAAGTGGCATGGTG
ATGTGGCAGTGAAAATGTTGAATGTGACAGCACCTACACCTCAGCAGTTACAAGCCTTCAAAAATGAAGT
AGGAGTACTCAGGAAAACACGACATGTGAATATCCTACTCTTCATGGGCTATTCCACAAAGCCACAACTG
GCTATTGTTACCCAGTGGTGTGAGGGCTCCAGCTTGTATCACCATCTCCATATCATTGAGACCAAATTTG
AGATGATCAAACTTATAGATATTGCACGACAGACTGCACAGGGCATGGATTACTTACACGCCAAGTCAAT
CATCCACAGAGACCTCAAGAGTAATAATATATTTCTTCATGAAGACCTCACAGTAAAAATAGGTGATTTT
GGTCTAGCTACAGTGAAATCTCGATGGAGTGGGTCCCATCAGTTTGAACAGTTGTCTGGATCCATTTTGT
GGATGGCACCAGAAGTCATCAGAATGCAAGATAAAAATCCATACAGCTTTCAGTCAGATGTATATGCATT
TGGAATTGTTCTGTATGAATTGATGACTGGACAGTTACCTTATTCAAACATCAACAACAGGGACCAGATA
ATTTTTATGGTGGGACGAGGATACCTGTCTCCAGATCTCAGTAAGGTACGGAGTAACTGTCCAAAAGCCA
TGAAGAGATTAATGGCAGAGTGCCTCAAAAAGAAAAGAGATGAGAGACCACTCTTTCCCCAAATTCTCGC
CTCTATTGAGCTGCTGGCCCGCTCATTGCCAAAAATTCACCGCAGTGCATCAGAACCCTCCTTGAATCGG
GCTGGTTTCCAAACAGAGGATTTTAGTCTATATGCTTGTGCTTCTCCAAAAACACCCATCCAGGCAGGGG
GATATGGTGCGTTTCCTGTCCACTAGAACCCAGCTTTCTTGTACAAAGTGGTGATATCCAATTAACCCTC
ACTAAAGGTATTATGAGAAAGTTGAATAGTAGCCCTATAGTGAGTCGTATTACCACCCAACTTTTCTATA
CAAAGTGGTTGATATCCAGCACAGTGGCGGCCGCTCGAGTCTAGAGGGCCCGCGGTTCGAAGGTAAGCCT
ATCCCTAACCCTCTCCTCGGTCTCGATTCTACGCGTACCGGTTAGTAATGAGATCCCTCCCCCCCCCCTA
ACGTTACTGGCCGAAGCCGCTTGGAATAAGGCCGGTGTGCGTTTGTCTATATGTTATTTTCCACCATATT
GCCGTCTTTTGGCAATGTGAGGGCCCGGAAACCTGGCCCTGTCTTCTTGACGAGCATTCCTAGGGGTCTT
TCCCCTCTCGCCAAAGGAATGCAAGGTCTGTTGAATGTCGTGAAGGAAGCAGTTCCTCTGGAAGCTTCTT
GAAGACAAACAACGTCTGTAGCGACCCTTTGCAGGCAGCGGAACCCCCCACCTGGCGACAGGTGCCTCTG
CGGCCAAAAGCCACGTGTATAAGATACACCTGCAAAGGCGGCACAACCCCAGTGCCACGTTGTGAGTTGG
ATAGTTGTGGAAAGAGTCAAATGGCTCTCCTCAAGCGTATTCAACAAGGGGCTGAAGGATGCCCAGAAGG
TACCCCATTGTATGGGATCTGATCTGGGGCCTCGGTGCACATGCTTTACATGTGTTTAGTCGAGGTTAAA
AAAACGTCTAGGCCCCCCGAACCACGGGGACGTGGTTTTCCTTTGAAAAACACGATGATAATATGGCCAC
ACATATGACCGAGTACAAGCCCACGGTGCGCCTCGCCACCCGCGACGACGTCCCCAGGGCCGTACGCACC
CTCGCCGCCGCGTTCGCCGACTACCCCGCCACGCGCCACACCGTCGATCCGGACCGCCACATCGAGCGGG
TCACCGAGCTGCAAGAACTCTTCCTCACGCGCGTCGGGCTCGACATCGGCAAGGTGTGGGTCGCGGACGA
CGGCGCCGCGGTGGCGGTCTGGACCACGCCGGAGAGCGTCGAAGCGGGGGCGGTGTTCGCCGAGATCGGC
CCGCGCATGGCCGAGTTGAGCGGTTCCCGGCTGGCCGCGCAGCAACAGATGGAAGGCCTCCTGGCGCCGC
ACCGGCCCAAGGAGCCCGCGTGGTTCCTGGCCACCGTCGGCGTCTCGCCCGACCACCAGGGCAAGGGTCT
GGGCAGCGCCGTCGTGCTCCCCGGAGTGGAGGCGGCCGAGCGCGCCGGGGTGCCCGCCTTCCTGGAGACC
TCCGCGCCCCGCAACCTCCCCTTCTACGAGCGGCTCGGCTTCACCGTCACCGCCGACGTCGAGGTGCCCG
AAGGACCGCGCACCTGGTGCATGACCCGCAAGCCCGGTGCCTAAATCGATAGATCCTAATCAACCTCTGG
ATTACAAAATTTGTGAAAGATTGACTGGTATTCTTAACTATGTTGCTCCTTTTACGCTATGTGGATACGC
TGCTTTAATGCCTTTGTATCATGCTATTGCTTCCCGTATGGCTTTCATTTTCTCCTCCTTGTATAAATCC
TGGTTGCTGTCTCTTTATGAGGAGTTGTGGCCCGTTGTCAGGCAACGTGGCGTGGTGTGCACTGTGTTTG
CTGACGCAACCCCCACTGGTTGGGGCATTGCCACCACCTGTCAGCTCCTTTCCGGGACTTTCGCTTTCCC
CCTCCCTATTGCCACGGCGGAACTCATCGCCGCCTGCCTTGCCCGCTGCTGGACAGGGGCTCGGCTGTTG
GGCACTGACAATTCCGTGGTGTTGTCGGGGAAATCATCGTCCTTTCCTTGGCTGCTCGCCTGTGTTGCCA
CCTGGATTCTGCGCGGGACGTCCTTCTGCTACGTCCCTTCGGCCCTCAATCCAGCGGACCTTCCTTCCCG
CGGCCTGCTGCCGGCTCTGCGGCCTCTTCCGCGTCTTCGCCTTCGCCCTCAGACGAGTCGGATCTCCCTT
TGGGCCGCCTCCCCGCCTGAGATCCTTTAAGACCAATGACTTACAAGGCAGCTGTAGATCTTAGCCACTT
TTTAAAAGAAAAGGGGGGACTGGAAGGGCTAATTCACTCCCAACGAAGACAAGATCTGCTTTTTGCTTGT
ACTGGGTCTCTCTGGTTAGACCAGATCTGAGCCTGGGAGCTCTCTGGCTAACTAGGGAACCCACTGCTTA
AGCCTCAATAAAGCTTGCCTTGAGTGCTTCAAGTAGTGTGTGCCCGTCTGTTGTGTGACTCTGGTAACTA
GAGATCCCTCAGACCCTTTTAGTCAGTGTGGAAAATCTCTAGCAGTAGTAGTTCATGTCATCTTATTATT
CAGTATTTATAACTTGCAAAGAAATGAATATCAGAGAGTGAGAGGCCCGGGTTAATTAAGGAAAGGGCTA
GATCATTCTTGAAGACGAAAGGGCCTCGTGATACGCCTATTTTTATAGGTTAATGTCATGATAATAATGG
TTTCTTAGACGTCAGGTGGCACTTTTCGGGGAAATGTGCGCGGAACCCCTATTTGTTTATTTTTCTAAAT
ACATTCAAATATGTATCCGCTCATGAGACAATAACCCTGATAAATGCTTCAATAATATTGAAAAAGGAAG
AGTATGAGTATTCAACATTTCCGTGTCGCCCTTATTCCCTTTTTTGCGGCATTTTGCCTTCCTGTTTTTG
CTCACCCAGAAACGCTGGTGAAAGTAAAAGATGCTGAAGATCAGTTGGGTGCACGAGTGGGTTACATCGA
ACTGGATCTCAACAGCGGTAAGATCCTTGAGAGTTTTCGCCCCGAAGAACGTTTTCCAATGATGAGCACT
TTTAAAGTTCTGCTATGTGGCGCGGTATTATCCCGTGTTGACGCCGGGCAAGAGCAACTCGGTCGCCGCA
TACACTATTCTCAGAATGACTTGGTTGAGTACTCACCAGTCACAGAAAAGCATCTTACGGATGGCATGAC
AGTAAGAGAATTATGCAGTGCTGCCATAACCATGAGTGATAACACTGCGGCCAACTTACTTCTGACAACG
ATCGGAGGACCGAAGGAGCTAACCGCTTTTTTGCACAACATGGGGGATCATGTAACTCGCCTTGATCGTT
GGGAACCGGAGCTGAATGAAGCCATACCAAACGACGAGCGTGACACCACGATGCCTGTAGCAATGGCAAC
AACGTTGCGCAAACTATTAACTGGCGAACTACTTACTCTAGCTTCCCGGCAACAATTAATAGACTGGATG
GAGGCGGATAAAGTTGCAGGACCACTTCTGCGCTCGGCCCTTCCGGCTGGCTGGTTTATTGCTGATAAAT
CTGGAGCCGGTGAGCGTGGGTCTCGCGGTATCATTGCAGCACTGGGGCCAGATGGTAAGCCCTCCCGTAT
CGTAGTTATCTACACGACGGGGAGTCAGGCAACTATGGATGAACGAAATAGACAGATCGCTGAGATAGGT
GCCTCACTGATTAAGCATTGGTAACTGTCAGACCAAGTTTACTCATATATACTTTAGATTGATTTAAAAC
TTCATTTTTAATTTAAAAGGATCTAGGTGAAGATCCTTTTTGATAATCTCATGACCAAAATCCCTTAACG
TGAGTTTTCGTTCCACTGAGCGTCAGACCCCGTAGAAAAGATCAAAGGATCTTCTTGAGATCCTTTTTTT
CTGCGCGTAATCTGCTGCTTGCAAACAAAAAAACCACCGCTACCAGCGGTGGTTTGTTTGCCGGATCAAG
AGCTACCAACTCTTTTTCCGAAGGTAACTGGCTTCAGCAGAGCGCAGATACCAAATACTGTTCTTCTAGT
GTAGCCGTAGTTAGGCCACCACTTCAAGAACTCTGTAGCACCGCCTACATACCTCGCTCTGCTAATCCTG
TTACCAGTGGCTGCTGCCAGTGGCGATAAGTCGTGTCTTACCGGGTTGGACTCAAGACGATAGTTACCGG
ATAAGGCGCAGCGGTCGGGCTGAACGGGGGGTTCGTGCACACAGCCCAGCTTGGAGCGAACGACCTACAC
CGAACTGAGATACCTACAGCGTGAGCTATGAGAAAGCGCCACGCTTCCCGAAGGGAGAAAGGCGGACAGG
TATCCGGTAAGCGGCAGGGTCGGAACAGGAGAGCGCACGAGGGAGCTTCCAGGGGGAAACGCCTGGTATC
TTTATAGTCCTGTCGGGTTTCGCCACCTCTGACTTGAGCGTCGATTTTTGTGATGCTCGTCAGGGGGGCG
GAGCCTATGGAAAAACGCCAGCAACGCGGCCTTTTTACGGTTCCTGGCCTTTTGCTGGCCTTTTGCTCAC
ATGTTCTTTCCTGCGTTATCCCCTGATTCTGTGGATAACCGTATTACCGCCTTTGAGTGAGCTGATACCG
CTCGCCGCAGCCGAACGACCGAGCGCAGCGAGTCAGTGAGCGAGGAAGCGGAAGAGCGCCCAATACGCAA
ACCGCCTCTCCCCGCGCGTTGGCCGATTCATTAATGCAGCAAGCTCATGGCTGACTAATTTTTTTTATTT
ATGCAGAGGCCGAGGCCGCCTCGGCCTCTGAGCTATTCCAGAAGTAGTGAGGAGGCTTTTTTGGAGGCCT
AGGCTTTTGCAAAAAGCTCCCCGTGGCACGACAGGTTTCCCGACTGGAAAGCGGGCAGTGAGCGCAACGC
AATTAATGTGAGTTAGCTCACTCATTAGGCACCCCAGGCTTTACACTTTATGCTTCCGGCTCGTATGTTG
TGTGGAATTGTGAGCGGATAACAATTTCACACAGGAAACAGCTATGACATGATTACGAATTTCACAAATA
AAGCATTTTTTTCACTGCATTCTAGTTGTGGTTTGTCCAAACTCATCAATGTATCTTATCATGTCTGGAT
CAACTGGATAACTCAAGCTAACCAAAATCATCCCAAACTTCCCACCCCATACCCTATTACCACTGCCAAT
TACCTGTGGTTTCATTTACTCTAAACCTGTGATTCCTCTGAATTATTTTCATTTTAAAGAAATTGTATTT
GTTAAATATGTACTACAAACTTAGTAGTTGGAAGGGCTAATTCACTCCCAAAGAAGACAAGATATCCTTG
ATCTGTGGATCTACCACACACAAGGCTACTTCCCTGATTAGCAGAACTACACACCAGGGCCAGGGGTCAG
ATATCCACTGACCTTTGGATGGTGCTACAAGCTAGTACCAGTTGAGCCAGATAAGGTAGAAGAGGCCAAT
AAAGGAGAGAACACCAGCTTGTTACACCCTGTGAGCCTGCATGGGATGGATGACCCGGAGAGAGAAGTGT
TAGAGTGGAGGTTTGACAGCCGCCTAGCATTTCATCACGTGGCCCGAGAGCTGCATCCGGAGTACTTCAA
GAACTGCTGATATCGAGCTTGCTACAAGGGACTTTCCGCTGGGGACTTTCCAGGGAGGCGTGGCCTGGGC
GGGACTGGGGAGTGGCGAGCCCTCAGATCCTGCATATAAGCAGCTGCTTTTTGCCTGTACTGGGTCTCTC
TGGTTAGACCAGATCTGAGCCTGGGAGCTCTCTGGCTAACTAGGGAACCCACTGCTTAAGCCTCAATAAA
GCTTGCCTTGAGTGCTTCAAGTAGTGTGTGCCCGTCTGTTGTGTGACTCTGGTAACTAGAGATCCCTCAG
ACCCTTTTAGTCAGTGTGGAAAATCTCTAGCAGTGGCGCCCGAACAGGGACTTGAAAGCGAAAGGGAAAC
CAGAGGAGCTCTCTCGACGCAGGACTCGGCTTGCTGAAGCGCGCACGGCAAGAGGCGAGGGGCGGCGACT
GGTGAGTACGCCAAAAATTTTGACTAGCGGAGGCTAGAAGGAGAGAGATGGGTGCGAGAGCGTCAGTATT
AAGCGGGGGAGAATTAGATCGCGATGGGAAAAAATTCGGTTAAGGCCAGGGGGAAAGAAAAAATATAAAT
TAAAACATATAGTATGGGCAAGCAGGGAGCTAGAACGATTCGCAGTTAATCCTGGCCTGTTAGAAACATC
AGAAGGCTGTAGACAAATACTGGGACAGCTACAACCATCCCTTCAGACAGGATCAGAAGAACTTAGATCA
TTATATAATACAGTAGCAACCCTCTATTGTGTGCATCAAAGGATAGAGATAAAAGACACCAAGGAAGCTT
TAGACAAGATAGAGGAAGAGCAAAACAAAAGTAAGACCACCGCACAGCAAGCGGCCGGCCGCTGATCTTC
AGACCTGGAGGAGGAGATATGAGGGACAATTGGAGAAGTGAATTATATAAATATAAAGTAGTAAAAATTG
AACCATTAGGAGTAGCACCCACCAAGGCAAAGAGAAGAGTGGTGCAGAGAGAAAAAAGAGCAGTGGGAAT
AGGAGCTTTGTTCCTTGGGTTCTTGGGAGCAGCAGGAAGCACTATGGGCGCAGCGTCAATGACGCTGACG
GTACAGGCCAGACAATTATTGTCTGGTATAGTGCAGCAGCAGAACAATTTGCTGAGGGCTATTGAGGCGC
AACAGCATCTGTTGCAACTCACAGTCTGGGGCATCAAGCAGCTCCAGGCAAGAATCCTGGCTGTGGAAAG
ATACCTAAAGGATCAACAGCTCCTGGGGATTTGGGGTTGCTCTGGAAAACTCATTTGCACCACTGCTGTG
CCTTGGAATGCTAGTTGGAGTAATAAATCTCTGGAACAGATTTGGAATCACACGACCTGGATGGAGTGGG
ACAGAGAAATTAACAATTACACAAGCTTAATACACTCCTTAATTGAAGAATCGCAAAACCAGCAAGAAAA
GAATGAACAAGAATTATTGGAATTAGATAAATGGGCAAGTTTGTGGAATTGGTTTAACATAACAAATTGG
CTGTGGTATATAAAATTATTCATAATGATAGTAGGAGGCTTGGTAGGTTTAAGAATAGTTTTTGCTGTAC
TTTCTATAGTGAATAGAGTTAGGCAGGGATATTCACCATTATCGTTTCAGACCCACCTCCCAACCCCGAG
GGGACCCGACAGGCCCGAAGGAATAGAAGAAGAAGGTGGAGAGAGAGACAGAGACAGATCCATTCGATTA
GTGAACGGATCTCGACGGTATCGCCGAATTCACAAATGGCAGTATTCATCCACAATTTTAAAAGAAAAGG
GGGGATTGGGGGGTACAGTGCAGGGGAAAGAATAGTAGACATAATAGCAACAGACATACAAACTAAAGAA
TTACAAAAACAAATTACAAAAATTCAAAATTTTCGGGTTTATTACAGGGACAGCAGAGATCCAGTTTGGA
CTAGTCGTGA
Features (pLannotate 1.2.2; 30 found; start..end, strand, type, name):
      1..1179    +  promoter       EF-1α promoter: strong constitutive promoter for human elongation factor EF-1α
   1200..1220    +  protein_bind   attB1: mutant version of attB; core recombination site for the Gateway® BP reaction BP Clonase™
   1226..3523    +  CDS            BRAF: BRAF_HUMAN - Also known as BRAF1, RAFB1. Experimental evidence at protein level: Swiss-Prot protein existence level 1. Protein kinase involved in the transduction of mitogenic signals from the cell membrane to the nucleus (Probable). Phosphorylates MAP2K1, and thereby activates the MAP kinase signal transduction pathway (PubMed:21441910, PubMed:29433126). May play a role in the postsynaptic responses of hippocampal neurons (PubMed:1508179). From Homo sapiens (Human).
   3528..3552    -  protein_bind   attB2: mutant version of attB; recombination site for the Gateway® BP reaction BP Clonase™
   3560..3578    +  promoter       T3 promoter: promoter for bacteriophage T3 RNA polymerase
   3604..3622    -  promoter       T7 promoter: promoter for bacteriophage T7 RNA polymerase
   3628..3646    -  protein_bind   attB4 (fragment): mutant version of attB; core recombination site for the Gateway® BP reaction BP Clonase™
   3702..3743    +  CDS            V5 tag: epitope tag from simian virus 5
   3869..4331    +  misc_feature   IRES: internal ribosome entry site (IRES) of the encephalomyocarditis virus (EMCV)
   4345..4942    +  CDS            PuroR (fragment): puromycin N-acetyltransferase; pac from Streptomyces; confers resistance to puromycin
   4958..5546    +  misc_feature   WPRE: woodchuck hepatitis virus posttranscriptional regulatory element
   5554..5619    +  CDS            nef (fragment): NEF_HV1Z2 - Experimental evidence at protein level: Swiss-Prot protein existence level 1. Extracellular Nef protein targets CD4(+) T-lymphocytes for apoptosis by interacting with CXCR4 surface receptors. From Human immunodeficiency virus type 1 group M subtype D (isolate Z2/CDC-Z34) (HIV-1).
   5621..5854    +  LTR            3' LTR (ΔU3): self-inactivating 3' long terminal repeat (LTR) from HIV-1
   6059..6163    +  promoter       AmpR promoter: bla
   6164..7024    +  CDS            AmpR: β-lactamase; bla; confers resistance to ampicillin, carbenicillin, and related antibiotics
   7195..7783    +  rep_origin     ori: high-copy-number ColE1/pMB1/pBR322/pUC origin of replication
   7966..8020    +  CDS            lacI (fragment): lac repressor; lacI; The lac repressor binds to the lac operator to inhibit transcription in E. coli. This inhibition can be relieved by adding lactose or isopropyl-β-D-thiogalactopyranoside (IPTG).
   8026..8119    +  rep_origin     SV40 ori (fragment): SV40 origin of replication
   8144..8181    +  CDS            lacI (fragment): lac repressor; lacI; The lac repressor binds to the lac operator to inhibit transcription in E. coli. This inhibition can be relieved by adding lactose or isopropyl-β-D-thiogalactopyranoside (IPTG).
   8194..8215    +  protein_bind   CAP binding site: CAP binding activates transcription in the presence of cAMP. E. coli catabolite activator protein
   8230..8260    +  promoter       lac promoter: promoter for the E. coli lac operon
   8264..8286    +  protein_bind   lac operator (fragment): The lac repressor binds to the lac operator to inhibit transcription in E. coli. This inhibition can be relieved by adding lactose or isopropyl-β-D-thiogalactopyranoside (IPTG). lac repressor encoded by lacI
   8318..8401    +  polyA_signal   SV40 poly(A) signal (fragment): SV40 polyadenylation signal
   8568..8897    +  CDS            nef (fragment): NEF_HV1BR - Experimental evidence at protein level: Swiss-Prot protein existence level 1. Extracellular Nef protein targets CD4(+) T-lymphocytes for apoptosis by interacting with CXCR4 surface receptors (PubMed:14990729). From Human immunodeficiency virus type 1 group M subtype B (isolate BRU/LAI) (HIV-1).
   8945..9202    +  LTR            5' LTR (truncated): truncated 5' long terminal repeat (LTR) from HIV-1
   9249..9374    +  misc_feature   HIV-1 Ψ: packaging signal of human immunodeficiency virus type 1
   9358..9696    +  CDS            HIV-1 gag (fragment): gag protein from human immunodeficiency virus 1; gag
   9871..10104   +  misc_feature   RRE: The Rev response element (RRE) of HIV-1 allows for Rev-dependent mRNA export from the nucleus to the cytoplasm.
  10481..10581   +  CDS            Rev (fragment): human immunodeficiency virus 1 (HIV-1) Rev protein; rev; enhances nuclear export of unspliced and incompletely spliced viral mRNAs
  10626..10743   +  misc_feature   cPPT/CTS: central polypurine tract and central termination sequence of HIV-1
