[The description below was written by a language model from this plasmid's Addgene catalogue record and pLannotate feature annotations shown in this document.]
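Description:
pHAGE-BRAF-G464R is an HIV-1-based lentiviral expression plasmid built on the pHAGE backbone, carrying the human BRAF coding sequence with the G464R substitution. It is maintained in E. coli through a high-copy ColE1/pUC-type origin and selected with ampicillin via the β-lactamase gene. The viral portion contains a truncated 5' LTR, the Ψ packaging signal with an adjoining gag fragment, the Rev response element for Rev-dependent nuclear export of the genomic RNA, the cPPT/CTS element, and a ΔU3 self-inactivating 3' LTR. After integration, expression therefore depends on the internal promoter rather than on LTR activity.

The payload is driven by the strong constitutive human EF-1α promoter. The BRAF open reading frame was introduced by Gateway cloning and is flanked by attB1 and attB2 sites. Downstream lie short T3 and T7 phage promoters, an attB4 fragment and a V5 epitope sequence; the record does not indicate whether the V5 tag is translated in frame with BRAF. An EMCV IRES follows and directs translation of puromycin N-acetyltransferase from the same transcript, so transduced mammalian cells can be selected with puromycin. A WPRE ahead of the 3' LTR enhances transcript stability and expression. Small lac, SV40 and nef fragments annotated elsewhere appear to be backbone remnants.

BRAF encodes a kinase that phosphorylates MAP2K1 to activate the MAP kinase pathway. This construct is intended for stable lentiviral expression of the G464R variant in mammalian cells, and it was deposited in connection with a systematic functional annotation of somatic cancer mutations.
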