Addgene plasmid #116147: pHAGE-BRAF-G464R
Purpose: Lentiviral expression of BRAF G464R
Depositing lab: Gordon Mills & Kenneth Scott. Depositing organization: Baylor College of Medicine. Publication: Systematic Functional Annotation of Somatic Mutations in Cancer. Ng PK, Li J, Jeong KJ, Shao S, Chen H, Tsang YH, Sengupta S, Wang Z, Bhavana VH, Tran R, Soewito S, Minussi DC, Moreno D, Kong K, Dogruluk T, Lu H, Gao J, Tokheim C, Zhou DC, Johnson AM, Zeng J, Ip CKM, Ju Z, Wester M, Yu S, Li Y, Vellano CP, Schultz N, Karchin R, Ding L, Lu Y, Cheung LWT, Chen K, Shaw KR, Meric-Bernstam F, Scott KL, Yi S, Sahni N, Liang H, Mills GB. Cancer Cell. 2018 Mar 12;33(3):450-462.e10. doi: 10.1016/j.ccell.2018.01.021. PubMed 29533785.
Backbone
  Vector backbone: pHAGE
  Vector type: Lentiviral
Growth in bacteria
  Bacterial resistance: Ampicillin, 100 μg/mL
  Growth temperature: 37°C
  Growth strain: Stbl3
  Copy number: High Copy
Gene/Insert
  Gene/Insert name: BRAF
  Species: H. sapiens (human)
  Mutation: G464R
  Entrez Gene: BRAF (a.k.a. B-RAF1, B-raf, BRAF-1, BRAF1, NS7, RAFB1)
  Cloning method: Gateway Cloning
Terms and licenses: Academic/Nonprofit Terms; Industry Terms: Not Available to Industry
How to cite: pHAGE-BRAF-G464R was a gift from Gordon Mills & Kenneth Scott (Addgene plasmid # 116147 ; http://n2t.net/addgene:116147 ; RRID:Addgene_116147)
