>Addgene plasmid #116147 | pHAGE-BRAF-G464R | depositor partial sequence | sequence record 219020 | insert
ATGGCGGCGCTGAGCGGTGGCGGTGGTGGCGGCGCGGAGCCGGGCCAGGCTCTGTTCAACGGGGACATGG
AGCCCGAGGCCGGCGCCGGCGCCGGCGCCGCGGCCTCTTCGGCTGCGGACCCTGCCATTCCGGAGGAGGT
GTGGAATATCAAACAAATGATTAAGTTGACACAGGAACATATAGAGGCCCTATTGGACAAATTTGGTGGG
GAGCATAATCCACCATCAATATATCTGGAGGCCTATGAAGAATACACCAGCAAGCTAGATGCACTCCAAC
AAAGAGAACAACAGTTATTGGAATCTCTGGGGAACGGAACTGATTTTTCTGTTTCTAGCTCTGCATCAAT
GGATACCGTTACATCTTCTTCCTCTTCTAGCCTTTCAGTGCTACCTTCATCTCTTTCAGTTTTTCAAAAT
CCCACAGATGTGGCACGGAGCAACCCCAAGTCACCACAAAAACCTATCGTTAGAGTCTTCCTGCCCAACA
AACAGAGGACAGTGGTACCTGCAAGGTGTGGAGTTACAGTCCGAGACAGTCTAAAGAAAGCACTGATGAT
GAGAGGTCTAATCCCAGAGTGCTGTGCTGTTTACAGAATTCAGGATGGAGAGAAGAAACCAATTGGTTGG
GACACTGATATTTCCTGGCTTACTGGAGAAGAATTGCATGTGGAAGTGTTGGAGAATGTTCCACTTACAA
CACACAACTTTGTACGAAAAACGTTTTTCACCTTAGCATTTTGTGACTTTTGTCGAAAGCTGCTTTTCCA
GGGTTTCCGCTGTCAAACATGTGGTTATAAATTTCACCAGCGTTGTAGTACAGAAGTTCCACTGATGTGT
GTTAATTATGACCAACTTGATTTGCTGTTTGTCTCCAAGTTCTTTGAACACCACCCAATACCACAGGAAG
AGGCGTCCTTAGCAGAGACTGCCCTAACATCTGGATCATCCCCTTCCGCACCCGCCTCGGACTCTATTGG
GCCCCAAATTCTCACCAGTCCGTCTCCTTCAAAATCCATTCCAATTCCACAGCCCTTCCGACCAGCAGAT
GAAGATCATCGAAATCAATTTGGGCAACGAGACCGATCCTCATCAGCTCCCAATGTGCATATAAACACAA
TAGAACCTGTCAATATTGATGACTTGATTAGAGACCAAGGATTTCGTGGTGATGGAGGATCAACCACAGG
TTTGTCTGCTACCCCCCCTGCCTCATTACCTGGCTCACTAACTAACGTGAAAGCCTTACAGAAATCTCCA
GGACCTCAGCGAGAAAGGAAGTCATCTTCATCCTCAGAAGACAGGAATCGAATGAAAACACTTGGTAGAC
GGGACTCGAGTGATGATTGGGAGATTCCTGATGGGCAGATTACAGTGGGACAAAGAATTAGATCTGGATC
ATTTGGAACAGTCTACAAGGGAAAGTGGCATGGTGATGTGGCAGTGAAAATGTTGAATGTGACAGCACCT
ACACCTCAGCAGTTACAAGCCTTCAAAAATGAAGTAGGAGTACTCAGGAAAACACGACATGTGAATATCC
TACTCTTCATGGGCTATTCCACAAAGCCACAACTGGCTATTGTTACCCAGTGGTGTGAGGGCTCCAGCTT
GTATCACCATCTCCATATCATTGAGACCAAATTTGAGATGATCAAACTTATAGATATTGCACGACAGACT
GCACAGGGCATGGATTACTTACACGCCAAGTCAATCATCCACAGAGACCTCAAGAGTAATAATATATTTC
TTCATGAAGACCTCACAGTAAAAATAGGTGATTTTGGTCTAGCTACAGTGAAATCTCGATGGAGTGGGTC
CCATCAGTTTGAACAGTTGTCTGGATCCATTTTGTGGATGGCACCAGAAGTCATCAGAATGCAAGATAAA
AATCCATACAGCTTTCAGTCAGATGTATATGCATTTGGAATTGTTCTGTATGAATTGATGACTGGACAGT
TACCTTATTCAAACATCAACAACAGGGACCAGATAATTTTTATGGTGGGACGAGGATACCTGTCTCCAGA
TCTCAGTAAGGTACGGAGTAACTGTCCAAAAGCCATGAAGAGATTAATGGCAGAGTGCCTCAAAAAGAAA
AGAGATGAGAGACCACTCTTTCCCCAAATTCTCGCCTCTATTGAGCTGCTGGCCCGCTCATTGCCAAAAA
TTCACCGCAGTGCATCAGAACCCTCCTTGAATCGGGCTGGTTTCCAAACAGAGGATTTTAGTCTATATGC
TTGTGCTTCTCCAAAAACACCCATCCAGGCAGGGGGATATGGTGCGTTTCCTGTCCACTAG
